>Addgene plasmid #31757 | pMT-GFP-Pat coiled-coil (cc) | addgene partial sequence | sequence record 37988 | EGFP-C 5'-CATGGTCCTGCTGGAGTTCGTG-3'
CTGTACAAGCACCGGTATACAAGTTTGTACAAAAAAGCAGGCTCCGCGGCCGCCCCCTTCACCATGGTTG
ACAATGTGCCCACGGTGTCGTCGCACAATCTTTCGAATGCGGGCAGCCCGTTGCCGGTGGCTAGGCACAA
GCAACATTCCAGCGACAAAGACTACAGCAGCAACAGCGGCATGACACCAGATGCATACAACGATTCCCGC
TCCACCAGTGGCTATGATCCGGAGAGCACGCCCGTTCGCAAGTCCTCGACTAGCAGCATGCCAGCAAGTC
CCGCTGCCTGGCAGTTAGATGTGGGAGACGACGATATGCGCTCGCTGGAAAACGCCAGCAAGTTGTCCAC
AATTCGAATGAAACTGGAGGAGAAGCGGCGGCGCATTGAGCAGGACAAGCGCAAGATCGAGATGGCCTTG
CTGCGGCACCAGGAGAAGGAGGATTTGGAATCGTGTCCGGACGTGATGAAGTGGG
