>Addgene plasmid #31757 | pMT-GFP-Pat coiled-coil (cc) | addgene partial sequence | sequence record 38362 | BGH-rev 5'-TAGAAGGCACAGTCGAGG-3'
GAGGTGAGAGACGGTACGCGTAGAATCGAGACCGAGGAGAGGGTTAGGGATAGGCTTACCTTCGAAGGGC
CCTCTAGCTTACGTCACCACTTTGTACAAGAAAGCTGGGTCGGCGCGCCCACCCTTGGTTAGATTCGAGC
TTGAGCCTTTTTTGCCCCGACTAGAGATGCTTGAAGCCTCGCTGATGTCCACGCTGGCATCGTCCACGTG
AATTGTCTTAGGCCTGGGACGCGTGGTGCGCTGCTGCCTCAGTCGTGGGGTCGTTGAGGTGGATGAATGC
GATTGCAGCTTCACGTGCAGATCGGGCCGATCCAGGGTTTTACCCTCTCGCTCGGCCTCTTCAATGGCTT
TCTTGAGTCTGTGCTGCTCCAAAATGGCCGCTCGCCGTGCCATTTGCTCCTCCTTTTTCCGCGCTCGTTC
CTCCTCCTTTTCGCGCTCCTTTTCTCGCTTCTGGGAAGCCTCAATCTCTTTGCGCGCCTTCGCCTCCTCC
TGTTGCTGGCGACGTTGCAAAGACAGCAGCATGATTTTCTCCTTGCGCCGCTCCATCTCATCAACAGATT
CCGGATCCAAATTGGTGGAATCTGCTCCGATGACCAGCGCCTTGTTCTTGGCCGCCTCTGCGTTGTTGCT
GCTCTGTTGGAGTCGCGTGGGCGACATTGGTTGCTGCGTCTGCTGCGGTGACTGATTGCTGACATCGTCC
AAGTGATGACGTTCGTTACTAGTTGGTGACATTGCTCCCGAAACGGCCAACTGTCGCAGTTGGATGGGCG
GTCAC
