[The description below was written by a language model from this plasmid's Addgene catalogue record.]
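Description:
pMT-GFP-Pat coiled-coil (cc) is an insect-cell expression plasmid built on the pMT-GFP backbone (about 4.2 kb without insert). It is propagated in E. coli under ampicillin selection. The record gives no feature table, so the bacterial origin of replication, copy number, polyadenylation signal and any marker for selecting stable insect cell lines are not stated.

The payload is a truncated form of Drosophila melanogaster Patronin (CG33130, also known as Ssp4) that contains only the coiled-coil region, amino acids 535–1457. The fragment was introduced by Gateway recombination cloning, so attB-type recombination scars are likely to flank the insert, although the record does not annotate them. GFP is supplied by the backbone and sits at the N-terminus, giving a GFP–Patronin(cc) fusion protein. Expression is driven by the metallothionein promoter, a metal-inducible promoter widely used in Drosophila cultured cells. It allows the timing and level of expression to be controlled by adding a metal such as copper to the medium, rather than relying on constitutive production.

The associated work concerns Patronin's role in regulating the microtubule network by protecting microtubule minus ends. In that context, the construct fits a domain-dissection approach, in which the isolated coiled-coil region is expressed as a fluorescent fusion in fly cells. Its localisation and behaviour can then be compared with the full-length protein or with other fragments. The record does not itself describe specific experiments or results for this fragment.
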