Addgene plasmid #31757: pMT-GFP-Pat coiled-coil (cc)
Depositing lab: Ron Vale. Depositing organization: University of California, San Francisco (UCSF). Publication: Patronin regulates the microtubule network by protecting microtubule minus ends. Goodwin SS, Vale RD. Cell. 2010 Oct 15;143(2):263-74. 10.1016/j.cell.2010.09.022 PubMed 20946984.
Backbone
  Vector backbone: pMT-GFP
  Backbone size w/o insert (bp): 4200
  Vector type: Insect Expression
Growth in bacteria
  Bacterial resistance: Ampicillin, 100 μg/mL
  Growth temperature: 37°C
  Growth strain: DH5alpha
  Copy number: Unknown
Gene/Insert
  Gene/Insert name: Patronin
  Species: D. melanogaster (fly)
  Mutation: Contains only the coiled-coil domain: aa 535-1457
  Entrez Gene: Patronin (a.k.a. Dmel_CG33130, BcDNA:LD17191, CG18459, CG18460, CG18462, CG30102, CG33130, CG6516, Dmel\CG33130, Ssp4, l(2)k07433, ssp4)
  Promoter: Metallothionein
  Tag / fusion protein: GFP (N terminal on backbone)
  Cloning method: Gateway Cloning
  Sequencing primers: 5′ EGFP-C
Terms and licenses: Academic/Nonprofit Terms; Industry Terms: Not Available to Industry
How to cite: pMT-GFP-Pat coiled-coil (cc) was a gift from Ron Vale (Addgene plasmid # 31757 ; http://n2t.net/addgene:31757 ; RRID:Addgene_31757)
